>Addgene plasmid #79940 | pCMV-EPN-25 | addgene partial sequence | sequence record 162374 | CMV-F 5'-CGCAAATGGGCGGTAGGCGTG-3'
AACCCACTGCTTACTGGCTTATCGAAATTAATACGACTCACTATAGGGAGACCCAAGCTGGCTAGCGTTT
AAACGGGCCCTCTAGAATTATCGATCCGGAGGTACCATGAAGATCGAAGAGCTGTTCAAGAAACACAAGA
TCGTTGCCGTGCTGCGTGCCAATAGTGTGGAAGAAGCGAAAAAGAAAGCGCTGGCGGTTTTCCTGGGCGG
CGTTCATCTGATTGAAATTACCTTTACCGTGCCGGATGCGGATACCGTGATTAAGGAACTGAGCTTTCTG
AAGGAAATGGGCGCGATTATTGGTGCGGGCACCGTGACCAGCGTGGAGCAGTGCCGTAAAGCGGTGGAAA
GTGGCGCCGAATTCATTGTGAGTCCGCACCTGGACGAGGAAATTAGCCAATTTTGCAAGGAGAAGGGTGT
GTTCTATATGCCAGGCGTTATGACCCCGACCGAACTGGTGAAAGCCATGAAACTGGGCCATACCATCTTA
AAACTGTTTCCGGGTGAGGTGGTGGGTCCGCAGTTTGTTAAAGCGATGAAAGGTCCGTTTCCGAATGTGA
AATTTGTGCCAACCGGCGGTGTTAATCTGGACAATGTGTGCGAATGGTTCAAAGCGGGCGTGCTGGCCGT
GGGCGTGGGCAGCGCGTTAGTGAAAGGCACCCCGGTGGAAGTGGCGGAAAAGGCCAAGGCGTTCGTTGAG
AAGATTCGTGGCTGCACCGAACAGAAACTGATTAGCGAAGAAGATCTGCAGTCTCGTCCGGAACCGACCG
CACCGCCGGAAGAATCTTTCCGTTCTGGTGTTGAAACCACCACGCCACCGCAAAAACAGGAGCCGATCGA
CAAAGAACTGTACCCGCTGACCTCTCTGCGTTCTCTGTTCGGTAACGACCCGTCTTCTCAGCACGGTCTG
CAGGACGACCCGGACCTGCAAGCACTGCTCAAGGGCAGCCAGCTGCTGAAAGTTAAATCTTC
