>Addgene plasmid #79940 | pCMV-EPN-25 | addgene partial sequence | sequence record 162375 | Bglob-pA-R 5'-ttttggcagagggaaaaaga-3'
ATTTCTGACGTTGGTCCATAGAACCAGAGTGGTGGATGATTTTACGCAGACCCTGAACCCAGTGCTGCGC
GTCCGCCGGAGACGGCGCGATCAGGTCCAGGGTGTTACGCTGGTCTTTGAAAACGATGGAGAAGCAACGG
TCTTCCGGGATGTCACGCGCGAATTTTTCCAGACCTTCGGTACGGTGACCCATACGAACTTCCTGGATGT
CTTCGATAGAGAACAGCTGAGATTCCGGAGAACGCATAACTTTACGGGATTCCTGCCAGATGGTTTTGCA
GTCCTCCTGGAGTTTGTAGAAACGTTCACGACGCCAAGAAGAAGATTTAACTTTCAGCAGCTGGCTGCCC
TTGAGCAGTGCTTGCAGGTCCGGGTCGTCCTGCAGACCGTGCTGAGAAGACGGGTCGTTACCGAACAGAG
AACGCAGAGAGGTCAGCGGGTACAGTTCTTTGTCGATCGGCTCCTGTTTTTGCGGTGGCGTGGTGGTTTC
AACACCAGAACGGAAAGATTCTTCCGGCGGTGCGGTCGGTTCCGGACGAGACTGCAGATCTTCTTCGCTA
ATCAGTTTCTGTTCGGTGCAGCCACGAATCTTCTCAACGAACGCCTTGGCCTTTTCCGCCACTTCCACCG
GGGTGCCTTTCACTAACGCGCTGCCCACGCCCACGGCCAGCACGCCCGCTTTGAACCATTCGCACACATT
GTCCAGATTAACACCGCCGGTTGGCACAAATTTCACATTCGGAAACGGACCTTTCATCGCTTTAACAAAC
TGCGGACCCACCACCTCACCCGGAAACAGTTTTAAGATGGTATGGCCCAGTTTCATGGCTTTCACCAGTT
CGGTCGGGGTCATAACGCCTGGCATATAGAACACACCCTTCTCCTTGCAAAATTGGCTAATTTCCTCGTC
CAGGTGCGGACTCACAATGAATTCGGCGCCACTTTCCACCGCTTTACGGCACTGCTCCACGCTGGTCACG
GTG
