>Addgene plasmid #79940 | pCMV-EPN-25 | depositor partial sequence | sequence record 162376 | EPN-25
CTAGAATTATCGATCCGGAGGTACCATGAAGATCGAAGAGCTGTTCAAGAAACACAAGATCGTTGCCGTG
CTGCGTGCCAATAGTGTGGAAGAAGCGAAAAAGAAAGCGCTGGCGGTTTTCCTGGGCGGCGTTCATCTGA
TTGAAATTACCTTTACCGTGCCGGATGCGGATACCGTGATTAAGGAACTGAGCTTTCTGAAGGAAATGGG
CGCGATTATTGGTGCGGGCACCGTGACCAGCGTGGAGCAGTGCCGTAAAGCGGTGGAAAGTGGCGCCGAA
TTCATTGTGAGTCCGCACCTGGACGAGGAAATTAGCCAATTTTGCAAGGAGAAGGGTGTGTTCTATATGC
CAGGCGTTATGACCCCGACCGAACTGGTGAAAGCCATGAAACTGGGCCATACCATCTTAAAACTGTTTCC
GGGTGAGGTGGTGGGTCCGCAGTTTGTTAAAGCGATGAAAGGTCCGTTTCCGAATGTGAAATTTGTGCCA
ACCGGCGGTGTTAATCTGGACAATGTGTGCGAATGGTTCAAAGCGGGCGTGCTGGCCGTGGGCGTGGGCA
GCGCGTTAGTGAAAGGCACCCCGGTGGAAGTGGCGGAAAAGGCCAAGGCGTTCGTTGAGAAGATTCGTGG
CTGCACCGAACAGAAGCTGATCTCCGAAGAAGACCTGCTGCAGTCTCGTCCGGAACCGACCGCACCGCCG
GAAGAATCTTTCCGTTCTGGTGTTGAAACCACCACGCCACCGCAAAAACAGGAGCCGATCGACAAAGAAC
TGTACCCGCTGACCTCTCTGCGTTCTCTGTTCGGTAACGACCCGTCTTCTCAGCACGGTCTGCAGGACGA
CCCGGACCTGCAAGCACTGCTCAAGGGCAGCCAGCTGCTGAAAGTTAAATCTTCTTCTTGGCGTCGTGAA
CGTTTCTACAAACTCCAGGAGGACTGCAAAACCATCTGGCAGGAATCCCGTAAAGTTATGCGTTCTCCGG
AATCTCAGCTGTTCTCTATCGAAGACATCCAGGAAGTTCGTATGGGTCACCGTACCGAAGGTCTGGAAAA
ATTCGCGCGTGACATCCCGGAAGACCGTTGCTTCTCCATCGTTTTCAAAGACCAGCGTAACACCCTGGAC
CTGATCGCGCCGTCTCCGGCGGACGCGCAGCACTGGGTTCAGGGTCTGCGTAAAATCATCCACCACTCTG
GTTCTATGGACCAACGTCAGAAATGACTCGAGAAGCTTGCTAGCAGATCTT
