[The description below was written by a language model from this plasmid's Addgene catalogue record.]
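Description:
pCMV-EPN-25 is a mammalian expression plasmid built on a pCMV backbone (about 5.4 kb without insert), with the EPN-25 coding sequence cloned between the KpnI and XhoI sites. The record also lists bacterial expression as a vector type. It is maintained in E. coli as a high-copy plasmid under ampicillin selection and carries a neomycin resistance marker, so transfected mammalian cells can be selected with G418. The backbone name implies that the insert is driven by a cytomegalovirus promoter, but no feature table is provided, so the promoter, polyadenylation signal and origins of replication are not explicitly documented here.

The insert is described as I3-01p-myc-Late1-PH, a modular fusion protein. Read in that order, it appears to combine a variant of the designed self-assembling nanocage subunit I3-01, a myc epitope tag for detection, a "Late1" element and a "PH" element at the C-terminal end. The record does not define these last two modules. By their names, they most likely represent a viral late-domain-type motif, of the kind that recruits the cellular ESCRT budding machinery, and a pleckstrin homology domain, which typically mediates membrane binding through phosphoinositides. The sources of these modules are not stated.

The associated work concerns designed proteins that induce the formation of extracellular vesicles containing nanocages. EPN-25 appears to be one member of a series of such enveloped protein nanocage constructs. It would be used by transfection into mammalian cells to test how this arrangement of assembly, membrane-association and budding modules supports the release of cage-containing vesicles.
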