Addgene plasmid #79940: pCMV-EPN-25
Purpose: I3-01p-myc-Late1-PH
Depositing lab: Neil King. Depositing organization: University of Washington. Publication: Designed proteins induce the formation of nanocage-containing extracellular vesicles. Votteler J, Ogohara C, Yi S, Hsia Y, Nattermann U, Belnap DM, King NP, Sundquist WI. Nature. 2016 Dec 8;540(7632):292-295. doi: 10.1038/nature20607. Epub 2016 Nov 30. PubMed 27919066.
Backbone
  Vector backbone: pCMV
  Backbone size w/o insert (bp): 5443
  Modifications to backbone: Inserts were cloned into the Kpn1 and Xho1 sites
  Vector type: Mammalian Expression, Bacterial Expression
  Selectable markers: Neomycin (select with G418)
Growth in bacteria
  Bacterial resistance: Ampicillin, 100 μg/mL
  Growth temperature: 37°C
  Growth strain: DH5alpha
  Copy number: High Copy
Gene/Insert
  Gene/Insert name: EPN-25
Terms and licenses: Academic/Nonprofit Terms; Industry Terms: Not Available to Industry
How to cite: pCMV-EPN-25 was a gift from Neil King (Addgene plasmid # 79940 ; http://n2t.net/addgene:79940 ; RRID:Addgene_79940)
